>Addgene plasmid #72239 | pCORE-UH | depositor full sequence | sequence record 136121 | pCORE-UH sequence 5808 bps
GAACGCGGCCGCCAGCTGAAGCTTCGTACGCTGCAGGTCGACGGATCCCCCTGGCACGACAGGTTTCCCG
ACTGGAAAGCGGGCAGTGAGCGCAACGCAATTAATGTGAGTTACCTCACTCATTAGGCACCCCAGGCTTT
ACACTTTATGCTTCCGGCTCCTATGTTGTGTGGAATTGTGAGCGGATAACAATTTCACACAGGAAACAGC
TATGACCATGATTACGCCAAGCTCGGAATTAACCCTCACTAAAGGGAACAAAAGCTGGTACCGGGCCCGG
AGACAATCATATGGGAGAAGCAATTGGAAGATAGAAAAAAGGTACTCGGTACATAAATATATGTGATTCT
GGGTAGAAGATCGGTCTGCATTGGATGGTGGTAACGCATTTTTTTACACACATTACTTGCCTCGAGCATC
AAATGGTGGTTATTCGTGGATCTATATCACGTGATTTGCTTAAGAATTGTCGTTCATGGTGACACTTTTA
GCTTTGACATGATTAAGCTCATCTCAATTGATGTTATCTAAAGTCATTTCAACTATCTAAGATGTGGTTG
TGATTGGGCCATTTTGTGAAAGCCAGTACGCCAGCGTCAATACACTCCCGTCAATTAGTTGCACCATGTC
CACAAAATCATATACCAGTAGAGCTGAGACTCATGCAAGTCCGGTTGCATCGAAACTTTTACGTTTAATG
GATGAAAAGAAGACCAATTTGTGTGCTTCTCTTGACGTTCGTTCGACTGATGAGCTATTGAAACTAGTTG
AAACGTTGGGTCCATACATTTGCCTTTTGAAAACACACGTTGATATCTTGGATGATTTCAGTTATGAGGG
TACTGTCGTTCCATTGAAAGCATTGGCAGAGAAATACAAGTTCTTGATATTTGAGGACAGAAAATTCGCC
GATATCGGTAACACAGTCAAATTACAATATACATCGGGCGTTTACCGTATCGCAGAATGGTCTGATATCA
CCAACGCCCACGGGGTTACTGGTGCTGGTATTGTTGCTGGCTTGAAACAAGGTGCGCAAGAGGTCACCAA
AGAACCAAGGGGATTATTGATGCTTGCTGAATTGTCTTCCAAGGGTTCTCTAGCACACGGTGAATATACT
AAGGGTACCGTTGATATTGCAAAGAGTGATAAAGATTTCGTTATTGGGTTCATTGCTCAGAACGATATGG
GAGGAAGAGAAGAAGGGTTTGATTGGCTAATCATGACCCCAGGTGTAGGTTTAGACGACAAAGGCGATGC
ATTGGGTCAGCAGTACAGAACCGTCGACGAAGTTGTAAGTGGTGGATCAGATATCATCATTGTTGGCAGA
GGACTTTTCGCCAAGGGTAGAGATCCTAAGGTTGAAGGTGAAAGATACAGAAATGCTGGATGGGAAGCGT
ACCAAAAGAGAATCAGCGCTCCCCATTAATTATACAGGAAACTTAATAGAACAAATCACATATTTAATCT
AATAGCCACCTGCATTGGCACGGTGCAACACTCACTTCAACTTCATCTTACAAAAGATCACGTGATCTGT
TGTATTGAACTGAAAATTTTTTGTTTGCTTCTCTCTCTCTCTTTCATTATGTGAGAGTTTAAAAACCAGA
AACTACATCATCGAAAAAGAGTTTAAACCATTACAACCATTGCGATAAGCCCTCTCAAACTTCCTCCAGA
CTGTTTGTCATCCAATTGGTAAGATTAATTATCATATACCCCGGATAAGAAAAGAAGCAAGCACACAATG
GATCAACTTAATGGTAAGGAACAACAAGCGGCCGCCACCGCGGTGGAGCTCGTTTTCGACACTGGATGGC
GGCGTTAGTATCGAATCGACAGCAGTATAGCGACCAGCATTCACATACGATTGACGCATGATATTACTTT
CTGCGCACTTAACTTCGCATCTGGGCAGATGATGTCGAGGCGAAAAAAAATATAAATCACGCTAACATTT
GATTAAAATAGAACAACTACAATATAAAAAAACTATACAAATGACAAGTTCTTGAAAACAAGAATCTTTT
TATTGTCAGTACTGATTATTCCTTTGCCCTCGGACGAGTGCTGGGGCGTCGGTTTCCACTATCGGCGAGT
ACTTCTACACAGCCATCGGTCCAGACGGCCGCGCTTCTGCGGGCGATTTGTGTACGCCCGACAGTCCCGG
CTCCGGATCGGACGATTGCGTCGCATCGACCCTGCGCCCAAGCTGCATCATCGAAATTGCCGTCAACCAA
GCTCTGATAGAGTTGGTCAAGACCAATGCGGAGCATATACGCCCGGAGCCGCGGCGATCCTGCAAGCTCC
GGATGCCTCCGCTCGAAGTAGCGCGTCTGCTGCTCCATACAAGCCAACCACGGCCTCCAGAAGAAGATGT
TGGCGACCTCGTATTGGGAATCCCCGAACATCGCCTCGCTCCAGTCAATGACCGCTGTTATGCGGCCATT
GTCCGTCAGGACATTGTTGGAGCCGAAATCCGCGTGCACGAGGTGCCGGACTTCGGGGCAGTCCTCGGCC
CAAAGCATCAGCTCATCGAGAGCCTGCGCGACGGACGCACTGACGGTGTCGTCCATCACAGTTTGCCAGT
GATACACATGGGGATCAGCAATCGCGCATATGAAATCACGCCATGTAGTGTATTGACCGATTCCTTGCGG
TCCGAATGGGCCGAACCCGCTCGTCTGGCTAAGATCGGCCGCAGCGATCGCATCCATGGCCTCCGCGACC
GGCTGCAGAACAGCGGGCAGTTCGGTTTCAGGCAGGTCTTGCAACGTGACACCCTGTGCACGGCGGGAGA
TGCAATAGGTCAGGCTCTCGCTGAATTCCCCAATGTCAAGCACTTCCGGAATCGGGAGCGCGGCCGATGC
AAAGTGCCGATAAACATAACGATCTTTGTAGAAACCATCGGCGCAGCTATTTACCCGCAGGACATATCCA
CGCCCTCCTACATCGAAGCTGAAAGCACGAGATTCTTCGCCCTCCGAGAGCTGCATCAGGTCGGAGACGC
TGTCGAACTTTTCGATCAGAAACTTCTCGACAGACGTCGCGGTGAGTTCAGGCTTTTTACCCATGGTTGT
TTATGTTCGGATGTGATGTGAGAACTGTATCCTAGCAAGATTTTAAAAGGAAGTATATGAAAGAAGAACC
TCAGTGGCAAATCCTAACCTTTTATATTTCTCTACAGGGGCGCGGCGTGGGGACAATTCAACGCGTCTGT
GAGGGGAGCGTTTCCCTGCTCGCAGGTCCGCAGCGAGGAGCCGTAATTTTTGCTTCGCGCCGTGCGGCCA
TCAAAATGTATGGATGCAAATGATTATACATGGGGATGTATGGGCTAAATGTACGGGCGACAGTCACATC
ATGCCCCTGAGCTGCGCACGTCAAGACTGTCAAGGAGGGTATTCTGGGCCTCCATGTCGCTGGCCGGGTG
ACCCGGCGGGGACGAGGCAAGCTAAACAGATCTGGCGCGCCTTAATTAACCCAACCTGCATTAATGAATC
GGCCAACGCGCGGGGAGAGGCGGTTTGCGTATTGGGCGCTCTTCCGCTTCCTCGCTCACTGACTCGCTGC
GCTCGGTCGTTCGGCTGCGGCGAGCGGTATCAGCTCACTCAAAGGCGGTAATACGGTTATCCACAGAATC
AGGGGATAACGCAGGAAAGAACATGTGAGCAAAAGGCCAGCAAAAGGCCAGGAACCGTAAAAAGGCCGCG
TTGCTGGCGTTTTTCCATAGGCTCCGCCCCCCTGACGAGCATCACAAAAATCGACGCTCAAGTCAGAGGT
GGCGAAACCCGACAGGACTATAAAGATACCAGGCGTTTCCCCCTGGAAGCTCCCTCGTGCGCTCTCCTGT
TCCGACCCTGCCGCTTACCGGATACCTGTCCGCCTTTCTCCCTTCGGGAAGCGTGGCGCTTTCTCAATGC
TCACGCTGTAGGTATCTCAGTTCGGTGTAGGTCGTTCGCTCCAAGCTGGGCTGTGTGCACGAACCCCCCG
TTCAGCCCGACCGCTGCGCCTTATCCGGTAACTATCGTCTTGAGTCCAACCCGGTAAGACACGACTTATC
GCCACTGGCAGCAGCCACTGGTAACAGGATTAGCAGAGCGAGGTATGTAGGCGGTGCTACAGAGTTCTTG
AAGTGGTGGCCTAACTACGGCTACACTAGAAGGACAGTATTTGGTATCTGCGCTCTGCTGAAGCCAGTTA
CCTTCGGAAAAAGAGTTGGTAGCTCTTGATCCGGCAAACAAACCACCGCTGGTAGCGGTGGTTTTTTTGT
TTGCAAGCAGCAGATTACGCGCAGAAAAAAAGGATCTCAAGAAGATCCTTTGATCTTTTCTACGGGGTCT
GACGCTCAGTGGAACGAAAACTCACGTTAAGGGATTTTGGTCATGAGATTATCAAAAAGGATCTTCACCT
AGATCCTTTTAAATTAAAAATGAAGTTTTAAATCAATCTAAAGTATATATGAGTAAACTTGGTCTGACAG
TTACCAATGCTTAATCAGTGAGGCACCTATCTCAGCGATCTGTCTATTTCGTTCATCCATAGTTGCCTGA
CTCCCCGTCGTGTAGATAACTACGATACGGGAGGGCTTACCATCTGGCCCCAGTGCTGCAATGATACCGC
GAGACCCACGCTCACCGGCTCCAGATTTATCAGCAATAAACCAGCCAGCCGGAAGGGCCGAGCGCAGAAG
TGGTCCTGCAACTTTATCCGCCTCCATCCAGTCTATTAATTGTTGCCGGGAAGCTAGAGTAAGTAGTTCG
CCAGTTAATAGTTTGCGCAACGTTGTTGCCATTGCTACAGGCATCGTGGTGTCACGCTCGTCGTTTGGTA
TGGCTTCATTCAGCTCCGGTTCCCAACGATCAAGGCGAGTTACATGATCCCCCATGTTGTGCAAAAAAGC
GGTTAGCTCCTTCGGTCCTCCGATCGTTGTCAGAAGTAAGTTGGCCGCAGTGTTATCACTCATGGTTATG
GCAGCACTGCATAATTCTCTTACTGTCATGCCATCCGTAAGATGCTTTTCTGTGACTGGTGAGTACTCAA
CCAAGTCATTCTGAGAATAGTGTATGCGGCGACCGAGTTGCTCTTGCCCGGCGTCAATACGGGATAATAC
CGCGCCACATAGCAGAACTTTAAAAGTGCTCATCATTGGAAAACGTTCTTCGGGGCGAAAACTCTCAAGG
ATCTTACCGCTGTTGAGATCCAGTTCGATGTAACCCACTCGTGCACCCAACTGATCTTCAGCATCTTTTA
CTTTCACCAGCGTTTCTGGGTGAGCAAAAACAGGAAGGCAAAATGCCGCAAAAAAGGGAATAAGGGCGAC
ACGGAAATGTTGAATACTCATACTCTTCCTTTTTCAATATTATTGAAGCATTTATCAGGGTTATTGTCTC
ATGAGCGGATACATATTTGAATGTATTTAGAAAAATAAACAAATAGGGGTTCCGCGCACATTTCCCCGAA
AAGTGCCACCTGACGTCTAAGAAACCATTATTATCATGACATTAACCTATAAAAATAGGCGTATCACGAG
GCCCTTTCGTCTCGCGCGTTTCGGTGATGACGGTGAAAACCTCTGACACATGCAGCTCCCGGAGACGGTC
ACAGCTTGTCTGTAAGCGGATGCCGGGAGCAGACAAGCCCGTCAGGGCGCGTCAGCGGGTGTTGGCGGGT
GTCGGGGCTGGCTTAACTATGCGGCATCAGAGCAGATTGTACTGAGAGTGCACCATATGGACATATTGTC
GTTAGAACGCGGCTACAATTAATACATAACCTTATGTATCATACACATACGATTTAGGTGACACTATA
Features (pLannotate 1.2.2; 16 found; start..end, strand, type, name):
     51..89      +  CDS            lacI (fragment): lac repressor; lacI; The lac repressor binds to the lac operator to inhibit transcription in E. coli. This inhibition can be relieved by adding lactose or isopropyl-β-D-thiogalactopyranoside (IPTG).
    102..123     +  protein_bind   CAP binding site: CAP binding activates transcription in the presence of cAMP. E. coli catabolite activator protein
    138..168     +  promoter       lac promoter: promoter for the E. coli lac operon
    176..192     +  protein_bind   lac operator: The lac repressor binds to the lac operator to inhibit transcription in E. coli. This inhibition can be relieved by adding lactose or isopropyl-β-D-thiogalactopyranoside (IPTG). lac repressor encoded by lacI
    237..255     +  promoter       T3 promoter: promoter for bacteriophage T3 RNA polymerase
    626..1411    +  CDS            URA3: PYRF_YEAST - Experimental evidence at protein level: Swiss-Prot protein existence level 1. From Saccharomyces cerevisiae (strain ATCC 204508 / S288c) (Baker's yeast).
   1777..1801    -  misc_feature   MCS (fragment): pBluescript multiple cloning site
   1843..2040    -  terminator     TEF terminator: Ashbya gossypii TEF terminator
   1843..3418    -  gene           hphMX6: yeast selectable marker conferring hygromycin resistance
   3486..3539    -  CDS            lacI (fragment): lac repressor; lacI; The lac repressor binds to the lac operator to inhibit transcription in E. coli. This inhibition can be relieved by adding lactose or isopropyl-β-D-thiogalactopyranoside (IPTG).
   3722..4310    -  rep_origin     ori: high-copy-number ColE1/pMB1/pBR322/pUC origin of replication
   4481..5341    -  CDS            AmpR: β-lactamase; bla; confers resistance to ampicillin, carbenicillin, and related antibiotics
   5342..5446    -  promoter       AmpR promoter: bla
   5541..5576    +  CDS            rop (fragment): Rop protein, which maintains plasmids at low copy number; rop
   5678..5729    +  misc_feature   bom (fragment): basis of mobility region from pBR322
   5792..2       +  promoter       SP6 promoter (across the origin): promoter for bacteriophage SP6 RNA polymerase
