[The description below was written by a language model from this plasmid's Addgene catalogue record and pLannotate feature annotations shown in this document.]
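Description:
pCORE-UH is a 5,808 bp E. coli-propagated template plasmid built on the pFA6aKlURA3 backbone that carries a CORE (counterselectable plus reporter) cassette for the delitto perfetto method of targeted mutagenesis in yeast. It is maintained in bacteria through a high-copy ColE1/pUC-type origin and selected with ampicillin through the β-lactamase gene and its native promoter. Although catalogued as a bacterial expression vector, nothing in the record indicates a bacterial expression payload. No yeast replication origin or centromere is annotated, which fits its role as a source of a DNA cassette rather than a plasmid maintained in yeast.

The payload consists of two yeast markers arranged in opposite orientations. One is KlURA3, the URA3 gene from Kluyveromyces lactis. The automated annotation labels this ORF by homology to the S. cerevisiae URA3 protein, but the catalogue entry identifies it as the K. lactis gene. URA3 allows selection on medium lacking uracil and counterselection with 5-fluoroorotic acid. The other is an hphMX6-type hygromycin resistance cassette ending in the Ashbya gossypii TEF terminator, which provides positive selection.

In delitto perfetto, the CORE cassette is generally amplified with primers bearing homology tails and integrated at a chosen chromosomal locus by selecting for the markers. Transformation with oligonucleotides carrying the desired change then removes the cassette, and loss of KlURA3 and hygromycin resistance identifies clones with a scarless edit.

The remaining annotated features appear to be cloning-vector remnants rather than functional parts of the design. They include lac promoter/operator elements, T3 and SP6 phage promoters, an MCS fragment, and small lacI, rop and bom fragments.
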