Addgene plasmid #72239: pCORE-UH
Purpose: Contains the CORE cassette with KlURA3 and hyg markers
Depositing lab: Michael Resnick & Francesca Storici. Depositing organization: National Institute of Environmental Health Sciences (NIEHS). Publication: Delitto perfetto targeted mutagenesis in yeast with oligonucleotides. Storici F, Resnick MA. Genet Eng (N Y). 2003;25:189-207. PubMed 15260239.
Backbone
  Vector backbone: pFA6aKlURA3
  Vector type: Bacterial Expression
Growth in bacteria
  Bacterial resistance: Ampicillin, 100 μg/mL
  Growth temperature: 37°C
  Growth strain: DH5alpha
  Copy number: Unknown
Gene/Insert 1
  Gene/Insert name: KlURA3 (alt name: URA3 gene from Kluyveromyces lactis)
Gene/Insert 2
  Gene/Insert name: hyg (alt name: provides resistance to hygromycin)
Resource information
  A portion of this plasmid was derived from a plasmid made by: This plasmid was created by Francesca Storici.
Terms and licenses: Academic/Nonprofit Terms; Industry Terms: Not Available to Industry
Depositor comments: The Resnik and Storici Labs recommend reading the following review articles for more information on this plasmid: Storici and Resnick Method Enzymol 2006 PMID: 16793410 Stuckey et al., Meth. Mol. Biol. 2011 PMID: 21660695 Stuckey and Storici Methods Enzymol 2013 PMID: 24182920
How to cite: pCORE-UH was a gift from Michael Resnick & Francesca Storici (Addgene plasmid # 72239 ; http://n2t.net/addgene:72239 ; RRID:Addgene_72239)
