>Addgene plasmid #72239 | pCORE-UH | addgene partial sequence | sequence record 136075 | L4440 5'-AGCGAGTCAGTGAGCGAG-3'
ACCGCCTCTCCCCGCGCGTTGGCCGATTCATTAATGCAGGTTGGGTTAATTAAGGCGCGCCAGATCTGTT
TAGCTTGCCTCGTCCCCGCCGGGTCACCCGGCCAGCGACATGGAGGCCCAGAATACCCTCCTTGACAGTC
TTGACGTGCGCAGCTCAGGGGCATGATGTGACTGTCGCCCGTACATTTAGCCCATACATCCCCATGTATA
ATCATTTGCATCCATACATTTTGATGGCCGCACGGCGCGAAGCAAAAATTACGGCTCCTCGCTGCGGACC
TGCGAGCAGGGAAACGCTCCCCTCACAGACGCGTTGAATTGTCCCCACGCCGCGCCCCTGTAGAGAAATA
TAAAAGGTTAGGATTTGCCACTGAGGTTCTTCTTTCATATACTTCCTTTTAAAATCTTGCTAGGATACAG
TTCTCACATCACATCCGAACATAAACAACCATGGGTAAAAAGCCTGAACTCACCGCGACGTCTGTCGAGA
AGTTTCTGATCGAAAAGTTCGACAGCGTCTCCGACCTGATGCAGCTCTCGGAGGGCGAAGAATCTCGTGC
TTTCAGCTTCGATGTAGGAGGGCGTGGATATGTCCTGCGGGTAAATAGCTGCGCCGATGGTTTCTACAAA
GATCGTTATGTTTATCGGCACTTTGCATCGGCCGCGCTCCCGATTCCGGAAGTGCTTGACATTGGGGAAT
TCAGCGAGAGCCTGACCTATTGCATCTCCCGCCGTGCACAGGGTGTCACGTTGCAAGACCTGCCTGAAAC
CGAACTGCCCGCTGTTCTGCAGCCGGTCGCGGAGGCCATGGATGCGATCGCTGCGGCCGATCTTAGCCAG
ACGAGCGGGTTCGGCCCATTCGGACCGCAAGGAATCGGTCAATACACTACATGGCGTGATTTCATATGCG
CGATTGCTGATCCCCATGTGTATCACTGGCAAACTGTGATGGACGACACCGTCAGTGC
