>Addgene plasmid #72239 | pCORE-UH | addgene partial sequence | sequence record 136076 | M13-Rev 5'-CAGGAAACAGCTATGACC-3'
ACCCTCACTAAAGGGAACAAAAGCTGGTACCGGGCCCGGAGACAATCATATGGGAGAAGCAATTGGAAGA
TAGAAAAAAGGTACTCGGTACATAAATATATGTGATTCTGGGTAGAAGATCGGTCTGCATTGGATGGTGG
TAACGCATTTTTTTACACACATTACTTGCCTCGAGCATCAAATGGTGGTTATTCGTGGATCTATATCACG
TGATTTGCTTAAGAATTGTCGTTCATGGTGACACTTTTAGCTTTGACATGATTAAGCTCATCTCAATTGA
TGTTATCTAAAGTCATTTCAACTATCTAAGATGTGGTTGTGATTGGGCCATTTTGTGAAAGCCAGTACGC
CAGCGTCAATACACTCCCGTCAATTAGTTGCACCATGTCCACAAAATCATATACCAGTAGAGCTGAGACT
CATGCAAGTCCGGTTGCATCGAAACTTTTACGTTTAATGGATGAAAAGAAGACCAATTTGTGTGCTTCTC
TTGACGTTCGTTCGACTGATGAGCTATTGAAACTAGTTGAAACGTTGGGTCCATACATTTGCCTTTTGAA
AACACACGTTGATATCTTGGATGATTTCAGTTATGAGGGTACTGTCGTTCCATTGAAAGCATTGGCAGAG
AAATACAAGTTCTTGATATTTGAGGACAGAAAATTCGCCGATATCGGTAACACAGTCAAATTACAATATA
CATCGGGCGTTTACCGTATCGCAGAATGGTCTGATATCACCAACGCCCACGGGGTTACTGGTGCTGGTAT
TGTTGCTGGCTTGAAACAAGGTGCGCAAGAGGTCACCAAAGAACCAAGGGGATTATTGATGCTTGCTGAA
TTGTCTTCCAAGGGTTCTCTAGCACACGGTGAATATACTAAGGGTACCGTTGATATTGCAAAGAGTGATA
AAGATTTCGTTATTGGGTTCATTGCTCAGAACGATATGGGAGGAAGAGAAGAAGGGTTTGATTGGCTAAT
CATGACCCCAGGTGTAGGTTTAGACGACAAAGGCGATGCATTGGGTCAGCAGTACAGAACCGTCGACGAA
GTTGTAAGTGGTGGATCAGATATCATCA
